Addgene plasmid #120502: EF1a_KLF16_P2A_Hygro_Barcode
Purpose: Barcoded lentiviral vector to express KLF16 in mammalian cells under control of EF1a promoter. Barcoded for transcript detection in single cell RNA-seq.
Depositing lab: Prashant Mali. Depositing organization: University of California, San Diego (UCSD). Publication: Mapping Cellular Reprogramming via Pooled Overexpression Screens with Paired Fitness and Single-Cell RNA-Sequencing Readout. Parekh U, Wu Y, Zhao D, Worlikar A, Shah N, Zhang K, Mali P. Cell Syst. 2018 Nov 12. pii: S2405-4712(18)30433-2. doi: 10.1016/j.cels.2018.10.008. PubMed 30448000.
Backbone
  Vector backbone: Unknown
  Backbone size w/o insert (bp): 9514
  Vector type: Lentiviral
  Selectable markers: Hygromycin
Growth in bacteria
  Bacterial resistance: Ampicillin, 100 μg/mL
  Growth temperature: 37°C
  Growth strain: Stbl3
  Copy number: High Copy
Gene/Insert
  Gene/Insert name: KLF16
  Species: H. sapiens (human)
  Insert size (bp): 756
  Entrez Gene: KLF16 (a.k.a. BTEB4, DRRF, NSLP2)
  Promoter: EF1a
  Cloning method: Gibson Cloning
  Sequencing primers: 5′ 5'-ttctcaagcctcagacagtgg-3'
Terms and licenses: Academic/Nonprofit Terms; Industry Terms: Not Available to Industry
Depositor comments: 5' cloning site: BamHI (not destroyed), 3' cloning site: BamHI (not destroyed).
How to cite: EF1a_KLF16_P2A_Hygro_Barcode was a gift from Prashant Mali (Addgene plasmid # 120502 ; http://n2t.net/addgene:120502 ; RRID:Addgene_120502)
