[The description below was written by a language model from this plasmid's Addgene catalogue record and pLannotate feature annotations shown in this document.]
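Description:
EF1a_KLF16_P2A_Hygro_Barcode is a barcoded lentiviral transfer plasmid for constitutive expression of human KLF16, a Krüppel-like transcription factor that binds GC and GT boxes, in mammalian cells. The backbone name is not recorded, but the annotated layout is that of a third-generation HIV-1 vector. A CMV enhancer/promoter replaces the U3 region upstream of a truncated 5' LTR to drive genomic RNA synthesis in packaging cells. It is followed by the Ψ packaging signal with a gag fragment, the Rev response element for nuclear export, and the cPPT/CTS. The downstream LTR is also truncated and is preceded by a nef remnant and a loxP site, with a bGH polyadenylation signal beyond it. In bacteria the plasmid is maintained through a high-copy ColE1/pUC-type origin with ampicillin resistance. An f1 origin and an SV40/EM7-driven BleoR (Zeocin) cassette lie outside the LTRs and would not be carried into the provirus.

Between the LTRs, the EF-1α promoter drives the 756 bp KLF16 coding sequence, inserted by Gibson assembly at a BamHI site. The hygromycin phosphotransferase gene (hph) lies directly downstream of it. According to the construct name, the two are joined by a P2A self-cleaving peptide, so one transcript yields both the transcription factor and the hygromycin selection marker. The P2A is not annotated separately, but the short gap between the two coding sequences is consistent with it. The barcode is likewise not annotated, and its position is not stated in the record. Its stated role is to allow the expressed transcript to be identified in single-cell RNA-seq. The construct comes from work on pooled overexpression screens of cellular reprogramming with fitness and single-cell transcriptomic readouts.
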