Features (pLannotate 1.2.2; 33 found; start..end, strand, type, name):
     31..83      -  misc_feature   bom (fragment): basis of mobility region from pBR322
    238..617     +  enhancer       CMV enhancer: human cytomegalovirus immediate early enhancer
    618..817     +  promoter       CMV promoter: human cytomegalovirus (CMV) immediate early promoter
    835..1015    +  LTR            5' LTR (truncated): truncated 5' long terminal repeat (LTR) from HIV-1
   1062..1187    +  misc_feature   HIV-1 Ψ: packaging signal of human immunodeficiency virus type 1
   1171..1534    +  CDS            HIV-1 gag (fragment): gag protein from human immunodeficiency virus 1; gag
   1680..1913    +  misc_feature   RRE: The Rev response element (RRE) of HIV-1 allows for Rev-dependent mRNA export from the nucleus to the cytoplasm.
   2290..2390    +  CDS            Rev (fragment): human immunodeficiency virus 1 (HIV-1) Rev protein; rev; enhances nuclear export of unspliced and incompletely spliced viral mRNAs
   2440..2557    +  misc_feature   cPPT/CTS: central polypurine tract and central termination sequence of HIV-1
   2620..2686    +  CDS            small t antigen (fragment): SV40 (simian virus 40) small t antigen
   2693..3871    +  promoter       EF-1α promoter: strong constitutive promoter for human elongation factor EF-1α
   3888..3906    +  promoter       T7 promoter: promoter for bacteriophage T7 RNA polymerase
   3926..3962    -  misc_feature   MCS (fragment): pBluescript multiple cloning site
   3970..4725    +  CDS            KLF16: KLF16_HUMAN - Also known as BTEB4, NSLP2. Experimental evidence at protein level: Swiss-Prot protein existence level 1. Transcription factor that binds GC and GT boxes and displaces Sp1 and Sp3 from these sequences. Modulates dopaminergic transmission in the brain (By similarity). From Homo sapiens (Human).
   4792..5814    +  CDS            hph: KHYB_ECOLX - Experimental evidence at protein level: Swiss-Prot protein existence level 1. The aminoglycoside phosphotransferases achieve inactivation of their antibiotic substrates by phosphorylation. Only phosphorylates hygromycin and closely related compounds such as demethyl analogs and destomycin. From Escherichia coli.
   5898..6011    +  CDS            nef (fragment): NEF_HV1LA - Experimental evidence at protein level: Swiss-Prot protein existence level 1. Extracellular Nef protein targets CD4(+) T-lymphocytes for apoptosis by interacting with CXCR4 surface receptors. From Human immunodeficiency virus type 1 group M subtype B (isolate Lai) (HIV-1).
   6009..6042    +  protein_bind   loxP: Cre-mediated recombination occurs in the 8-bp core sequence (GCATACAT). Cre recombinase
   6067..6247    +  LTR            5' LTR (truncated): truncated 5' long terminal repeat (LTR) from HIV-1
   6279..6503    +  polyA_signal   bGH poly(A) signal: bovine growth hormone polyadenylation signal
   6507..6528    +  promoter       SV40 promoter (fragment): SV40 enhancer and early promoter
   6549..6977    +  rep_origin     f1 ori (sequence partly withheld): f1 bacteriophage origin of replication; arrow indicates direction of (+) strand synthesis
   6991..7320    +  promoter       SV40 promoter: SV40 enhancer and early promoter
   7368..7415    +  promoter       EM7 promoter: synthetic bacterial promoter&nbsp
   7434..7808    +  CDS            BleoR: antibiotic-binding protein; Sh ble from Streptoalloteichus hindustanus; confers resistance to bleomycin, phleomycin, and Zeocin™
   7818..7943    +  CDS            ble (fragment): BLE_KLEPN - Experimental evidence at protein level: Swiss-Prot protein existence level 1. Binding protein with a strong affinity to the bleomycin family of antibiotics. Binds to CL990; an antimitotic-antibiotic compound. From Klebsiella pneumoniae.
   7938..8059    +  polyA_signal   SV40 poly(A) signal: SV40 polyadenylation signal
   8132..8148    -  protein_bind   lac operator: The lac repressor binds to the lac operator to inhibit transcription in E. coli. This inhibition can be relieved by adding lactose or isopropyl-β-D-thiogalactopyranoside (IPTG). lac repressor encoded by lacI
   8156..8186    -  promoter       lac promoter: promoter for the E. coli lac operon
   8201..8222    -  protein_bind   CAP binding site: CAP binding activates transcription in the presence of cAMP. E. coli catabolite activator protein
   8235..8327    -  CDS            lacI (fragment): lac repressor; lacI; The lac repressor binds to the lac operator to inhibit transcription in E. coli. This inhibition can be relieved by adding lactose or isopropyl-β-D-thiogalactopyranoside (IPTG).
   8510..9098    -  rep_origin     ori: high-copy-number ColE1/pMB1/pBR322/pUC origin of replication
   9269..10129   -  CDS            AmpR: β-lactamase; bla; confers resistance to ampicillin, carbenicillin, and related antibiotics
  10130..10234   -  promoter       AmpR promoter: bla
>Addgene plasmid #120502 | EF1a_KLF16_P2A_Hygro_Barcode | addgene full sequence | sequence record 234748 | Addgene NGS Result
GTCGACGGATCGGGAGATCTCCCGATCCCCTATGGTGCACTCTCAGTACAATCTGCTCTGATGCCGCATA
GTTAAGCCAGTATCTGCTCCCTGCTTGTGTGTTGGAGGTCGCTGAGTAGTGCGCGAGCAAAATTTAAGCT
ACAACAAGGCAAGGCTTGACCGACAATTGCATGAAGAATCTGCTTAGGGTTAGGCGTTTTGCGCTGCTTC
GCGATGTACGGGCCAGATATACGCGTTGACATTGATTATTGACTAGTTATTAATAGTAATCAATTACGGG
GTCATTAGTTCATAGCCCATATATGGAGTTCCGCGTTACATAACTTACGGTAAATGGCCCGCCTGGCTGA
CCGCCCAACGACCCCCGCCCATTGACGTCAATAATGACGTATGTTCCCATAGTAACGCCAATAGGGACTT
TCCATTGACGTCAATGGGTGGAGTATTTACGGTAAACTGCCCACTTGGCAGTACATCAAGTGTATCATAT
GCCAAGTACGCCCCCTATTGACGTCAATGACGGTAAATGGCCCGCCTGGCATTATGCCCAGTACATGACC
TTATGGGACTTTCCTACTTGGCAGTACATCTACGTATTAGTCATCGCTATTACCATGGTGATGCGGTTTT
GGCAGTACATCAATGGGCGTGGATAGCGGTTTGACTCACGGGGATTTCCAAGTCTCCACCCCATTGACGT
CAATGGGAGTTTGTTTTGGCACCAAAATCAACGGGACTTTCCAAAATGTCGTAACAACTCCGCCCCATTG
ACGCAAATGGGCGGTAGGCGTGTACGGTGGGAGGTCTATATAAGCAGCGCGTTTTGCCTGTACTGGGTCT
CTCTGGTTAGACCAGATCTGAGCCTGGGAGCTCTCTGGCTAACTAGGGAACCCACTGCTTAAGCCTCAAT
AAAGCTTGCCTTGAGTGCTTCAAGTAGTGTGTGCCCGTCTGTTGTGTGACTCTGGTAACTAGAGATCCCT
CAGACCCTTTTAGTCAGTGTGGAAAATCTCTAGCAGTGGCGCCCGAACAGGGACTTGAAAGCGAAAGGGA
AACCAGAGGAGCTCTCTCGACGCAGGACTCGGCTTGCTGAAGCGCGCACGGCAAGAGGCGAGGGGCGGCG
ACTGGTGAGTACGCCAAAAATTTTGACTAGCGGAGGCTAGAAGGAGAGAGATGGGTGCGAGAGCGTCAGT
ATTAAGCGGGGGAGAATTAGATCGCGATGGGAAAAAATTCGGTTAAGGCCAGGGGGAAAGAAAAAATATA
AATTAAAACATATAGTATGGGCAAGCAGGGAGCTAGAACGATTCGCAGTTAATCCTGGCCTGTTAGAAAC
ATCAGAAGGCTGTAGACAAATACTGGGACAGCTACAACCATCCCTTCAGACAGGATCAGAAGAACTTAGA
TCATTATATAATACAGTAGCAACCCTCTATTGTGTGCATCAAAGGATAGAGATAAAAGACACCAAGGAAG
CTTTAGACAAGATAGAGGAAGAGCAAAACAAAAGTAAGACCACCGCACAGCAAGCGGCCGCTGATCTTCA
GACCTGGAGGAGGAGATATGAGGGACAATTGGAGAAGTGAATTATATAAATATAAAGTAGTAAAAATTGA
ACCATTAGGAGTAGCACCCACCAAGGCAAAGAGAAGAGTGGTGCAGAGAGAAAAAAGAGCAGTGGGAATA
GGAGCTTTGTTCCTTGGGTTCTTGGGAGCAGCAGGAAGCACTATGGGCGCAGCGTCAATGACGCTGACGG
TACAGGCCAGACAATTATTGTCTGGTATAGTGCAGCAGCAGAACAATTTGCTGAGGGCTATTGAGGCGCA
ACAGCATCTGTTGCAACTCACAGTCTGGGGCATCAAGCAGCTCCAGGCAAGAATCCTGGCTGTGGAAAGA
TACCTAAAGGATCAACAGCTCCTGGGGATTTGGGGTTGCTCTGGAAAACTCATTTGCACCACTGCTGTGC
CTTGGAATGCTAGTTGGAGTAATAAATCTCTGGAACAGATTTGGAATCACACGACCTGGATGGAGTGGGA
CAGAGAAATTAACAATTACACAAGCTTAATACACTCCTTAATTGAAGAATCGCAAAACCAGCAAGAAAAG
AATGAACAAGAATTATTGGAATTAGATAAATGGGCAAGTTTGTGGAATTGGTTTAACATAACAAATTGGC
TGTGGTATATAAAATTATTCATAATGATAGTAGGAGGCTTGGTAGGTTTAAGAATAGTTTTTGCTGTACT
TTCTATAGTGAATAGAGTTAGGCAGGGATATTCACCATTATCGTTTCAGACCCACCTCCCAACCCCGAGG
GGACCCGACAGGCCCGAAGGAATAGAAGAAGAAGGTGGAGAGAGAGACAGAGACAGATCCATTCGATTAG
TGAACGGATCGGCACTGCGTGCGCCAATTCTGCAGACAAATGGCAGTATTCATCCACAATTTTAAAAGAA
AAGGGGGGATTGGGGGGTACAGTGCAGGGGAAAGAATAGTAGACATAATAGCAACAGACATACAAACTAA
AGAATTACAAAAACAAATTACAAAAATTCAAAATTTTCGGGTTTATTACAGGGACAGCAGAGATCCAGTT
TGGTTAATTAATCGATAAGCTTTGCAAAGATGGATAAAGTTTTAAACAGAGAGGAATCTTTGCAGCTAAT
GGACCTTCTAGGTCTTGAAAGGAGTGGGAATTGGCTCCGGTGCCCGTCAGTGGGCAGAGCGCACATCGCC
CACAGTCCCCGAGAAGTTGGGGGGAGGGGTCGGCAATTGAACCGGTGCCTAGAGAAGGTGGCGCGGGGTA
AACTGGGAAAGTGATGTCGTGTACTGGCTCCGCCTTTTTCCCGAGGGTGGGGGAGAACCGTATATAAGTG
CAGTAGTCGCCGTGAACGTTCTTTTTCGCAACGGGTTTGCCGCCAGAACACAGGTAAGTGCCGTGTGTGG
TTCCCGCGGGCCTGGCCTCTTTACGGGTTATGGCCCTTGCGTGCCTTGAATTACTTCCACCTGGCTGCAG
TACGTGATTCTTGATCCCGAGCTTCGGGTTGGAAGTGGGTGGGAGAGTTCGAGGCCTTGCGCTTAAGGAG
CCCCTTCGCCTCGTGCTTGAGTTGAGGCCTGGCCTGGGCGCTGGGGCCGCCGCGTGCGAATCTGGTGGCA
CCTTCGCGCCTGTCTCGCTGCTTTCGATAAGTCTCTAGCCATTTAAAATTTTTGATGACCTGCTGCGACG
CTTTTTTTCTGGCAAGATAGTCTTGTAAATGCGGGCCAAGATCTGCACACTGGTATTTCGGTTTTTGGGG
CCGCGGGCGGCGACGGGGCCCGTGCGTCCCAGCGCACATGTTCGGCGAGGCGGGGCCTGCGAGCGCGGCC
ACCGAGAATCGGACGGGGGTAGTCTCAAGCTGGCCGGCCTGCTCTGGTGCCTGGCCTCGCGCCGCCGTGT
ATCGCCCCGCCCTGGGCGGCAAGGCTGGCCCGGTCGGCACCAGTTGCGTGAGCGGAAAGATGGCCGCTTC
CCGGCCCTGCTGCAGGGAGCTCAAAATGGAGGACGCGGCGCTCGGGAGAGCGGGCGGGTGAGTCACCCAC
ACAAAGGAAAAGGGCCTTTCCGTCCTCAGCCGTCGCTTCATGTGACTCCACGGAGTACCGGGCGCCGTCC
AGGCACCTCGATTAGTTCTCGAGCTTTTGGAGTACGTCGTCTTTAGGTTGGGGGGAGGGGTTTTATGCGA
TGGAGTTTCCCCACACTGAGTGGGTGGAGACTGAAGTTAGGCCAGCTTGGCACTTGATGTAATTCTCCTT
GGAATTTGCCCTTTTTGAGTTTGGATCTTGGTTCATTCTCAAGCCTCAGACAGTGGTTCAAAGTTTTTTT
CTTCCATTTCAGGTGTCGTGAGGAATTAGCTTGGTACTAATACGACTCACTATAGGGAGACCCAAGCTGG
CTAGGTAAGCTTGATATCGAATTCCTGCAGCCCGGGGGATCCCGCCACCATGTCAGCCGCGGTCGCGTGC
GTGGATTATTTTGCAGCAGATGTGCTGATGGCAATTTCATCCGGTGCAGTAGTTCATCGCGGAAGACCAG
GTCCTGAGGGTGCGGGGCCTGCGGCCGGGTTGGATGTTCGCGCCGCGCGCAGGGAAGCCGCTTCTCCCGG
AACACCTGGCCCTCCTCCTCCTCCGCCGGCGGCATCAGGCCCGGGTCCTGGTGCAGCTGCGGCTCCTCAC
CTGTTGGCAGCCTCCATACTGGCTGACCTGCGAGGGGGGCCAGGCGCTGCACCTGGTGGCGCGAGTCCAG
CAAGTTCCAGCTCCGCGGCGTCCTCCCCGAGTAGTGGGCGAGCTCCGGGCGCGGCACCTTCTGCTGCCGC
TAAATCACACCGATGCCCTTTCCCAGACTGCGCGAAGGCGTATTATAAGTCCAGTCATTTGAAATCACAC
TTGAGGACACATACCGGCGAGAGACCTTTTGCGTGCGACTGGCAGGGTTGTGATAAGAAATTTGCGAGAA
GCGACGAACTGGCCCGCCATCACCGCACCCACACAGGGGAAAAAAGATTCTCATGCCCACTCTGTTCTAA
GCGCTTCACGCGAAGCGACCATCTTGCAAAGCACGCTAGGAGACACCCTGGGTTCCACCCCGACCTCTTG
CGACGACCTGGCGCCCGGTCTACTAGCCCGTCTGACTCATTGCCGTGCTCTCTCGCAGGGTCCCCTGCTC
CGAGCCCCGCACCGTCCCCAGCTCCTGCCGGGCTTGGATCCGGCGCAACAAACTTCTCTCTGCTGAAACA
AGCCGGAGATGTCGAAGAGAATCCTGGACCGATGAAAAAGCCTGAACTCACCGCGACGTCTGTCGAGAAG
TTTCTGATCGAAAAGTTCGACAGCGTCTCCGACCTGATGCAGCTCTCGGAGGGCGAAGAATCTCGTGCTT
TCAGCTTCGATGTAGGAGGGCGTGGATATGTCCTGCGGGTAAATAGCTGCGCCGATGGTTTCTACAAAGA
TCGTTATGTTTATCGGCACTTTGCATCGGCCGCGCTCCCGATTCCGGAAGTGCTTGACATTGGGGAATTC
AGCGAGAGCCTGACCTATTGCATCTCCCGCCGTGCACAGGGTGTCACGTTGCAAGACCTGCCTGAAACCG
AACTGCCCGCTGTTCTGCAGCCGGTCGCGGAGGCCATGGATGCGATCGCTGCGGCCGATCTTAGCCAGAC
GAGCGGGTTCGGCCCATTCGGACCGCAAGGAATCGGTCAATACACTACATGGCGTGATTTCATATGCGCG
ATTGCTGATCCCCATGTGTATCACTGGCAAACTGTGATGGACGACACCGTCAGTGCGTCCGTCGCGCAGG
CTCTCGATGAGCTGATGCTTTGGGCCGAGGACTGCCCCGAAGTCCGGCACCTCGTGCACGCGGATTTCGG
CTCCAACAATGTCCTGACGGACAATGGCCGCATAACAGCGGTCATTGACTGGAGCGAGGCGATGTTCGGG
GATTCCCAATACGAGGTCGCCAACATCTTCTTCTGGAGGCCGTGGTTGGCTTGTATGGAGCAGCAGACGC
GCTACTTCGAGCGGAGGCATCCGGAGCTTGCAGGATCGCCGCGGCTCCGGGCGTATATGCTCCGCATTGG
TCTTGACCAACTCTATCAGAGCTTGGTTGACGGCAATTTCGATGATGCAGCTTGGGCGCAGGGTCGATGC
GACGCAATCGTCCGATCCGGAGCCGGGACTGTCGGGCGTACACAAATCGCCCGCAGAAGCGCGGCCGTCT
GGACCGATGGCTGTGTAGAAGTACTCGCCGATAGTGGAAACCGACGCCCCAGCACTCGTCCGAGGGCAAA
GGAATAAGTTAGAACTATTTCCTGGCTGTTACGCGAAGTACTGTTTTAAACAAGTCTACTGACGGGCTTG
TTAAACAGTGAACCGCCCGCCCCACGACCCGCAGTGCCCGACCGAAAGGAGCGCACGACCCCATGCATCG
AACAAAAGAAAAGGGGGGACTGGAAGGGCTAATTCACTCCCAACGAAGACAAGATATCATAACTTCGTAT
AGCATACATTATACGAAGTTATCGGCTAGCTGGTCCGGACTGTACTGGGTCTCTCTGGTTAGACCAGATC
TGAGCCTGGGAGCTCTCTGGCTAACTAGGGAACCCACTGCTTAAGCCTCAATAAAGCTTGCCTTGAGTGC
TTCAAGTAGTGTGTGCCCGTCTGTTGTGTGACTCTGGTAACTAGAGATCCCTCAGACCCTTTTAGTCAGT
GTGGAAAATCTCTAGCAGGGCCCGTTTAAACCCGCTGATCAGCCTCGACTGTGCCTTCTAGTTGCCAGCC
ATCTGTTGTTTGCCCCTCCCCCGTGCCTTCCTTGACCCTGGAAGGTGCCACTCCCACTGTCCTTTCCTAA
TAAAATGAGGAAATTGCATCGCATTGTCTGAGTAGGTGTCATTCTATTCTGGGGGGTGGGGTGGGGCAGG
ACAGCAAGGGGGAGGATTGGGAAGACAATAGCAGGCATGCTGGGGATGCGGTGGGCTCTATGGCTTCTGA
GGCGGAAAGAACCAGCTGGGGCTCTAGGGGGTATCCCC
[124 nt withheld, positions 6549-6672]
C
[91 nt withheld, positions 6674-6764]
A
[49 nt withheld, positions 6766-6814]
CCTTTGACGTTGGAGTCCACGTTCTTT
[37 nt withheld, positions 6842-6878]
ACCCTATCTCGGTCTATTCTTTTGATTTATAAGGGATTTTGCCGATTTCGGCCTATTGGTTAAAAAATGA
GCTGATTTAACAAAAATTTAACGCGAATTAATTCTGTGGAATGTGTGTCAGTTAGGGTGTGGAAAGTCCC
CAGGCTCCCCAGCAGGCAGAAGTATGCAAAGCATGCATCTCAATTAGTCAGCAACCAGGTGTGGAAAGTC
CCCAGGCTCCCCAGCAGGCAGAAGTATGCAAAGCATGCATCTCAATTAGTCAGCAACCATAGTCCCGCCC
CTAACTCCGCCCATCCCGCCCCTAACTCCGCCCAGTTCCGCCCATTCTCCGCCCCATGGCTGACTAATTT
TTTTTATTTATGCAGAGGCCGAGGCCGCCTCTGCCTCTGAGCTATTCCAGAAGTAGTGAGGAGGCTTTTT
TGGAGGCCTAGGCTTTTGCAAAAAGCTCCCGGGAGCTTGTATATCCATTTTCGGATCTGATCAGCACGTG
TTGACAATTAATCATCGGCATAGTATATCGGCATAGTATAATACGACAAGGTGAGGAACTAAACCATGGC
CAAGTTGACCAGTGCCGTTCCGGTGCTCACCGCGCGCGACGTCGCCGGAGCGGTCGAGTTCTGGACCGAC
CGGCTCGGGTTCTCCCGGGACTTCGTGGAGGACGACTTCGCCGGTGTGGTCCGGGACGACGTGACCCTGT
TCATCAGCGCGGTCCAGGACCAGGTGGTGCCGGACAACACCCTGGCCTGGGTGTGGGTGCGCGGCCTGGA
CGAGCTGTACGCCGAGTGGTCGGAGGTCGTGTCCACGAACTTCCGGGACGCCTCCGGGCCGGCCATGACC
GAGATCGGCGAGCAGCCGTGGGGGCGGGAGTTCGCCCTGCGCGACCCGGCCGGCAACTGCGTGCACTTCG
TGGCCGAGGAGCAGGACTGACACGTGCTACGAGATTTCGATTCCACCGCCGCCTTCTATGAAAGGTTGGG
CTTCGGAATCGTTTTCCGGGACGCCGGCTGGATGATCCTCCAGCGCGGGGATCTCATGCTGGAGTTCTTC
GCCCACCCCAACTTGTTTATTGCAGCTTATAATGGTTACAAATAAAGCAATAGCATCACAAATTTCACAA
ATAAAGCATTTTTTTCACTGCATTCTAGTTGTGGTTTGTCCAAACTCATCAATGTATCTTATCATGTCTG
TATACCGTCGACCTCTAGCTAGAGCTTGGCGTAATCATGGTCATAGCTGTTTCCTGTGTGAAATTGTTAT
CCGCTCACAATTCCACACAACATACGAGCCGGAAGCATAAAGTGTAAAGCCTGGGGTGCCTAATGAGTGA
GCTAACTCACATTAATTGCGTTGCGCTCACTGCCCGCTTTCCAGTCGGGAAACCTGTCGTGCCAGCTGCA
TTAATGAATCGGCCAACGCGCGGGGAGAGGCGGTTTGCGTATTGGGCGCTCTTCCGCTTCCTCGCTCACT
GACTCGCTGCGCTCGGTCGTTCGGCTGCGGCGAGCGGTATCAGCTCACTCAAAGGCGGTAATACGGTTAT
CCACAGAATCAGGGGATAACGCAGGAAAGAACATGTGAGCAAAAGGCCAGCAAAAGGCCAGGAACCGTAA
AAAGGCCGCGTTGCTGGCGTTTTTCCATAGGCTCCGCCCCCCTGACGAGCATCACAAAAATCGACGCTCA
AGTCAGAGGTGGCGAAACCCGACAGGACTATAAAGATACCAGGCGTTTCCCCCTGGAAGCTCCCTCGTGC
GCTCTCCTGTTCCGACCCTGCCGCTTACCGGATACCTGTCCGCCTTTCTCCCTTCGGGAAGCGTGGCGCT
TTCTCATAGCTCACGCTGTAGGTATCTCAGTTCGGTGTAGGTCGTTCGCTCCAAGCTGGGCTGTGTGCAC
GAACCCCCCGTTCAGCCCGACCGCTGCGCCTTATCCGGTAACTATCGTCTTGAGTCCAACCCGGTAAGAC
ACGACTTATCGCCACTGGCAGCAGCCACTGGTAACAGGATTAGCAGAGCGAGGTATGTAGGCGGTGCTAC
AGAGTTCTTGAAGTGGTGGCCTAACTACGGCTACACTAGAAGAACAGTATTTGGTATCTGCGCTCTGCTG
AAGCCAGTTACCTTCGGAAAAAGAGTTGGTAGCTCTTGATCCGGCAAACAAACCACCGCTGGTAGCGGTG
GTTTTTTTGTTTGCAAGCAGCAGATTACGCGCAGAAAAAAAGGATCTCAAGAAGATCCTTTGATCTTTTC
TACGGGGTCTGACGCTCAGTGGAACGAAAACTCACGTTAAGGGATTTTGGTCATGAGATTATCAAAAAGG
ATCTTCACCTAGATCCTTTTAAATTAAAAATGAAGTTTTAAATCAATCTAAAGTATATATGAGTAAACTT
GGTCTGACAGTTACCAATGCTTAATCAGTGAGGCACCTATCTCAGCGATCTGTCTATTTCGTTCATCCAT
AGTTGCCTGACTCCCCGTCGTGTAGATAACTACGATACGGGAGGGCTTACCATCTGGCCCCAGTGCTGCA
ATGATACCGCGAGACCCACGCTCACCGGCTCCAGATTTATCAGCAATAAACCAGCCAGCCGGAAGGGCCG
AGCGCAGAAGTGGTCCTGCAACTTTATCCGCCTCCATCCAGTCTATTAATTGTTGCCGGGAAGCTAGAGT
AAGTAGTTCGCCAGTTAATAGTTTGCGCAACGTTGTTGCCATTGCTACAGGCATCGTGGTGTCACGCTCG
TCGTTTGGTATGGCTTCATTCAGCTCCGGTTCCCAACGATCAAGGCGAGTTACATGATCCCCCATGTTGT
GCAAAAAAGCGGTTAGCTCCTTCGGTCCTCCGATCGTTGTCAGAAGTAAGTTGGCCGCAGTGTTATCACT
CATGGTTATGGCAGCACTGCATAATTCTCTTACTGTCATGCCATCCGTAAGATGCTTTTCTGTGACTGGT
GAGTACTCAACCAAGTCATTCTGAGAATAGTGTATGCGGCGACCGAGTTGCTCTTGCCCGGCGTCAATAC
GGGATAATACCGCGCCACATAGCAGAACTTTAAAAGTGCTCATCATTGGAAAACGTTCTTCGGGGCGAAA
ACTCTCAAGGATCTTACCGCTGTTGAGATCCAGTTCGATGTAACCCACTCGTGCACCCAACTGATCTTCA
GCATCTTTTACTTTCACCAGCGTTTCTGGGTGAGCAAAAACAGGAAGGCAAAATGCCGCAAAAAAGGGAA
TAAGGGCGACACGGAAATGTTGAATACTCATACTCTTCCTTTTTCAATATTATTGAAGCATTTATCAGGG
TTATTGTCTCATGAGCGGATACATATTTGAATGTATTTAGAAAAATAAACAAATAGGGGTTCCGCGCACA
TTTCCCCGAAAAGTGCCACCTGAC
