>Addgene plasmid #120502 | EF1a_KLF16_P2A_Hygro_Barcode | depositor partial sequence | sequence record 228874 | KLF16 gene
ATGTCAGCCGCGGTCGCGTGCGTGGATTATTTTGCAGCAGATGTGCTGATGGCAATTTCATCCGGTGCAG
TAGTTCATCGCGGAAGACCAGGTCCTGAGGGTGCGGGGCCTGCGGCCGGGTTGGATGTTCGCGCCGCGCG
CAGGGAAGCCGCTTCTCCCGGAACACCTGGCCCTCCTCCTCCTCCGCCGGCGGCATCAGGCCCGGGTCCT
GGTGCAGCTGCGGCTCCTCACCTGTTGGCAGCCTCCATACTGGCTGACCTGCGAGGGGGGCCAGGCGCTG
CACCTGGTGGCGCGAGTCCAGCAAGTTCCAGCTCCGCGGCGTCCTCCCCGAGTAGTGGGCGAGCTCCGGG
CGCGGCACCTTCTGCTGCCGCTAAATCACACCGATGCCCTTTCCCAGACTGCGCGAAGGCGTATTATAAG
TCCAGTCATTTGAAATCACACTTGAGGACACATACCGGCGAGAGACCTTTTGCGTGCGACTGGCAGGGTT
GTGATAAGAAATTTGCGAGAAGCGACGAACTGGCCCGCCATCACCGCACCCACACAGGGGAAAAAAGATT
CTCATGCCCACTCTGTTCTAAGCGCTTCACGCGAAGCGACCATCTTGCAAAGCACGCTAGGAGACACCCT
GGGTTCCACCCCGACCTCTTGCGACGACCTGGCGCCCGGTCTACTAGCCCGTCTGACTCATTGCCGTGCT
CTCTCGCAGGGTCCCCTGCTCCGAGCCCCGCACCGTCCCCAGCTCCTGCCGGGCTT
