>Addgene plasmid #120502 | EF1a_KLF16_P2A_Hygro_Barcode | depositor partial sequence | sequence record 228875 | KLF16 barcode
AAGTACTGTTTTAAACAAGT
